>Addgene plasmid #118364 | hHSF1 S307A | addgene full sequence | sequence record 227533 | Addgene NGS Result
GACATTGATTATTGACTAGTTATTAATAGTAATCAATTACGGGGTCATTAGTTCATAGCCCATATATGGA
GTTCCGCGTTACATAACTTACGGTAAATGGCCCGCCTGGCTGACCGCCCAACGACCCCCGCCCATTGACG
TCAATAATGACGTATGTTCCCATAGTAACGCCAATAGGGACTTTCCATTGACGTCAATGGGTGGAGTATT
TACGGTAAACTGCCCACTTGGCAGTACATCAAGTGTATCATATGCCAAGTACGCCCCCTATTGACGTCAA
TGACGGTAAATGGCCCGCCTGGCATTATGCCCAGTACATGACCTTATGGGACTTTCCTACTTGGCAGTAC
ATCTACGTATTAGTCATCGCTATTACCATGGTGATGCGGTTTTGGCAGTACATCAATGGGCGTGGATAGC
GGTTTGACTCACGGGGATTTCCAAGTCTCCACCCCATTGACGTCAATGGGAGTTTGTTTTGGCACCAAAA
TCAACGGGACTTTCCAAAATGTCGTAACAACTCCGCCCCATTGACGCAAATGGGCGGTAGGCGTGTACGG
TGGGAGGTCTATATAAGCAGAGCTCTCTGGCTAACTAGAGAACCCACTGCTTACTGGCTTATCGAAATTA
ATACGACTCACTATAGGGAGACCCAAGCTGGCTAGCGTTTAAACGGGCCCTCTAGACTCGAGCGGCCGCC
ACTGTGCTGGATATCTGCAGAATTCGAGATGGATCTGCCCGTGGGCCCCGGCGCGGCGGGGCCCAGCAAC
GTCCCGGCCTTCCTGACCAAGCTGTGGACCCTCGTGAGCGACCCGGACACCGACGCGCTCATCTGCTGGA
GCCCGAGCGGGAACAGCTTCCACGTGTTCGACCAGGGCCAGTTTGCCAAGGAGGTGCTGCCCAAGTACTT
CAAGCACAACAACATGGCCAGCTTCGTGCGGCAGCTCAACATGTATGGCTTCCGGAAAGTGGTCCACATC
GAGCAGGGCGGCCTGGTCAAGCCAGAGAGAGACGACACGGAGTTCCAGCACCCATGCTTCCTGCGTGGCC
AGGAGCAGCTCCTTGAGAACATCAAGAGGAAAGTGACCAGTGTGTCCACCCTGAAGAGTGAAGACATAAA
GATCCGCCAGGACAGCGTCACCAAGCTGCTGACGGACGTGCAGCTGATGAAGGGGAAGCAGGAGTGCATG
GACTCCAAGCTCCTGGCCATGAAGCATGAGAATGAGGCTCTGTGGCGGGAGGTGGCCAGCCTTCGGCAGA
AGCATGCCCAGCAACAGAAAGTCGTCAACAAGCTCATTCAGTTCCTGATCTCACTGGTGCAGTCAAACCG
GATCCTGGGGGTGAAGAGAAAGATCCCCCTGATGCTGAACGACAGTGGCTCAGCACATTCCATGCCCAAG
TATAGCCGGCAGTTCTCCCTGGAGCACGTCCACGGCTCGGGCCCCTACTCGGCCCCCTCCCCAGCCTACA
GCAGCTCCAGCCTCTACGCCCCTGATGCTGTGGCCAGCTCTGGACCCATCATCTCCGACATCACCGAGCT
GGCTCCTGCCAGCCCCATGGCCTCCCCCGGCGGGAGCATAGACGAGAGGCCCCTATCCAGCAGCCCCCTG
GTGCGTGTCAAGGAGGAGCCCCCCAGCCCGCCTCAGGCCCCCCGGGTAGAGGAGGCGAGTCCCGGGCGCC
CATCTTCCGTGGACACCCTCTTGTCCCCGACCGCCCTCATTGACTCCATCCTGCGGGAGAGTGAACCTGC
CCCCGCCTCCGTCACAGCCCTCACGGACGCCAGGGGCCACACGGACACCGAGGGCCGGCCTCCCTCCCCC
CCGCCCACCTCCACCCCTGAAAAGTGCCTCAGCGTAGCCTGCCTGGACAAGAATGAGCTCAGTGACCACT
TGGATGCTATGGACTCCAACCTGGATAACCTGCAGACCATGCTGAGCAGCCACGGCTTCAGCGTGGACAC
CAGTGCCCTGCTGGACCTGTTCAGCCCCTCGGTGACCGTGCCCGACATGAGCCTGCCTGACCTTGACAGC
AGCCTGGCCAGTATCCAAGAGCTCCTGTCTCCCCAGGAGCCCCCCAGGCCTCCCGAGGCAGAGAACAGCA
GCCCGGATTCAGGGAAGCAGCTGGTGCACTACACAGCGCAGCCGCTGTTCCTGCTGGACCCCGGCTCCGT
GGACACCGGGAGCAACGACCTGCCGGTGCTGTTTGAGCTGGGAGAGGGCTCCTACTTCTCCGAAGGGGAC
GGCTTCGCCGAGGACCCCACCATCTCCCTGCTGACAGGCTCGGAGCCTCCCAAAGCCAAGGACCCCACTG
TCTCCAAGCTTGGGCCCGAACAAAAACTCATCTCAGAAGAGGATCTGAATAGCGCCGTCGACCATCATCA
TCATCATCATTGAGTTTAAACGGTCTCCAGCTTAAGTTTAAACCGCTGATCAGCCTCGACTGTGCCTTCT
AGTTGCCAGCCATCTGTTGTTTGCCCCTCCCCCGTGCCTTCCTTGACCCTGGAAGGTGCCACTCCCACTG
TCCTTTCCTAATAAAATGAGGAAATTGCATCGCATTGTCTGAGTAGGTGTCATTCTATTCTGGGGGGTGG
GGTGGGGCAGGACAGCAAGGGGGAGGATTGGGAAGACAATAGCAGGCATGCTGGGGATGCGGTGGGCTCT
ATGGCTTCTGAGGCGGAAAGAACCAGCTGGGGCTCTAGGGGGTATCCCC
[124 nt withheld, positions 2710-2833]
C
[91 nt withheld, positions 2835-2925]
A
[49 nt withheld, positions 2927-2975]
CCTTTGACGTTGGAGTCCACGTTCTTT
[37 nt withheld, positions 3003-3039]
ACCCTATCTCGGTCTATTCTTTTGATTTATAAGGGATTTTGCCGATTTCGGCCTATTGGTTAAAAAATGA
GCTGATTTAACAAAAATTTAACGCGAATTAATTCTGTGGAATGTGTGTCAGTTAGGGTGTGGAAAGTCCC
CAGGCTCCCCAGCAGGCAGAAGTATGCAAAGCATGCATCTCAATTAGTCAGCAACCAGGTGTGGAAAGTC
CCCAGGCTCCCCAGCAGGCAGAAGTATGCAAAGCATGCATCTCAATTAGTCAGCAACCATAGTCCCGCCC
CTAACTCCGCCCATCCCGCCCCTAACTCCGCCCAGTTCCGCCCATTCTCCGCCCCATGGCTGACTAATTT
TTTTTATTTATGCAGAGGCCGAGGCCGCCTCTGCCTCTGAGCTATTCCAGAAGTAGTGAGGAGGCTTTTT
TGGAGGCCTAGGCTTTTGCAAAAAGCTCCCGGGAGCTTGTATATCCATTTTCGGATCTGATCAAGAGACA
GGATGAGGATCGTTTCGCATGATTGAACAAGATGGATTGCACGCAGGTTCTCCGGCCGCTTGGGTGGAGA
GGCTATTCGGCTATGACTGGGCACAACAGACAATCGGCTGCTCTGATGCCGCCGTGTTCCGGCTGTCAGC
GCAGGGGCGCCCGGTTCTTTTTGTCAAGACCGACCTGTCCGGTGCCCTGAATGAACTGCAGGACGAGGCA
GCGCGGCTATCGTGGCTGGCCACGACGGGCGTTCCTTGCGCAGCTGTGCTCGACGTTGTCACTGAAGCGG
GAAGGGACTGGCTGCTATTGGGCGAAGTGCCGGGGCAGGATCTCCTGTCATCTCACCTTGCTCCTGCCGA
GAAAGTATCCATCATGGCTGATGCAATGCGGCGGCTGCATACGCTTGATCCGGCTACCTGCCCATTCGAC
CACCAAGCGAAACATCGCATCGAGCGAGCACGTACTCGGATGGAAGCCGGTCTTGTCGATCAGGATGATC
TGGACGAAGAGCATCAGGGGCTCGCGCCAGCCGAACTGTTCGCCAGGCTCAAGGCGCGCATGCCCGACGG
CGAGGATCTCGTCGTGACCCATGGCGATGCCTGCTTGCCGAATATCATGGTGGAAAATGGCCGCTTTTCT
GGATTCATCGACTGTGGCCGGCTGGGTGTGGCGGACCGCTATCAGGACATAGCGTTGGCTACCCGTGATA
TTGCTGAAGAGCTTGGCGGCGAATGGGCTGACCGCTTCCTCGTGCTTTACGGTATCGCCGCTCCCGATTC
GCAGCGCATCGCCTTCTATCGCCTTCTTGACGAGTTCTTCTGAGCGGGACTCTGGGGTTCGAAATGACCG
ACCAAGCGACGCCCAACCTGCCATCACGAGATTTCGATTCCACCGCCGCCTTCTATGAAAGGTTGGGCTT
CGGAATCGTTTTCCGGGACGCCGGCTGGATGATCCTCCAGCGCGGGGATCTCATGCTGGAGTTCTTCGCC
CACCCCAACTTGTTTATTGCAGCTTATAATGGTTACAAATAAAGCAATAGCATCACAAATTTCACAAATA
AAGCATTTTTTTCACTGCATTCTAGTTGTGGTTTGTCCAAACTCATCAATGTATCTTATCATGTCTGTAT
ACCGTCGACCTCTAGCTAGAGCTTGGCGTAATCATGGTCATAGCTGTTTCCTGTGTGAAATTGTTATCCG
CTCACAATTCCACACAACATACGAGCCGGAAGCATAAAGTGTAAAGCCTGGGGTGCCTAATGAGTGAGCT
AACTCACATTAATTGCGTTGCGCTCACTGCCCGCTTTCCAGTCGGGAAACCTGTCGTGCCAGCTGCATTA
ATGAATCGGCCAACGCGCGGGGAGAGGCGGTTTGCGTATTGGGCGCTCTTCCGCTTCCTCGCTCACTGAC
TCGCTGCGCTCGGTCGTTCGGCTGCGGCGAGCGGTATCAGCTCACTCAAAGGCGGTAATACGGTTATCCA
CAGAATCAGGGGATAACGCAGGAAAGAACATGTGAGCAAAAGGCCAGCAAAAGGCCAGGAACCGTAAAAA
GGCCGCGTTGCTGGCGTTTTTCCATAGGCTCCGCCCCCCTGACGAGCATCACAAAAATCGACGCTCAAGT
CAGAGGTGGCGAAACCCGACAGGACTATAAAGATACCAGGCGTTTCCCCCTGGAAGCTCCCTCGTGCGCT
CTCCTGTTCCGACCCTGCCGCTTACCGGATACCTGTCCGCCTTTCTCCCTTCGGGAAGCGTGGCGCTTTC
TCATAGCTCACGCTGTAGGTATCTCAGTTCGGTGTAGGTCGTTCGCTCCAAGCTGGGCTGTGTGCACGAA
CCCCCCGTTCAGCCCGACCGCTGCGCCTTATCCGGTAACTATCGTCTTGAGTCCAACCCGGTAAGACACG
ACTTATCGCCACTGGCAGCAGCCACTGGTAACAGGATTAGCAGAGCGAGGTATGTAGGCGGTGCTACAGA
GTTCTTGAAGTGGTGGCCTAACTACGGCTACACTAGAAGAACAGTATTTGGTATCTGCGCTCTGCTGAAG
CCAGTTACCTTCGGAAAAAGAGTTGGTAGCTCTTGATCCGGCAAACAAACCACCGCTGGTAGCGGTGGTT
TTTTTGTTTGCAAGCAGCAGATTACGCGCAGAAAAAAAGGATCTCAAGAAGATCCTTTGATCTTTTCTAC
GGGGTCTGACGCTCAGTGGAACGAAAACTCACGTTAAGGGATTTTGGTCATGAGATTATCAAAAAGGATC
TTCACCTAGATCCTTTTAAATTAAAAATGAAGTTTTAAATCAATCTAAAGTATATATGAGTAAACTTGGT
CTGACAGTTACCAATGCTTAATCAGTGAGGCACCTATCTCAGCGATCTGTCTATTTCGTTCATCCATAGT
TGCCTGACTCCCCGTCGTGTAGATAACTACGATACGGGAGGGCTTACCATCTGGCCCCAGTGCTGCAATG
ATACCGCGAGACCCACGCTCACCGGCTCCAGATTTATCAGCAATAAACCAGCCAGCCGGAAGGGCCGAGC
GCAGAAGTGGTCCTGCAACTTTATCCGCCTCCATCCAGTCTATTAATTGTTGCCGGGAAGCTAGAGTAAG
TAGTTCGCCAGTTAATAGTTTGCGCAACGTTGTTGCCATTGCTACAGGCATCGTGGTGTCACGCTCGTCG
TTTGGTATGGCTTCATTCAGCTCCGGTTCCCAACGATCAAGGCGAGTTACATGATCCCCCATGTTGTGCA
AAAAAGCGGTTAGCTCCTTCGGTCCTCCGATCGTTGTCAGAAGTAAGTTGGCCGCAGTGTTATCACTCAT
GGTTATGGCAGCACTGCATAATTCTCTTACTGTCATGCCATCCGTAAGATGCTTTTCTGTGACTGGTGAG
TACTCAACCAAGTCATTCTGAGAATAGTGTATGCGGCGACCGAGTTGCTCTTGCCCGGCGTCAATACGGG
ATAATACCGCGCCACATAGCAGAACTTTAAAAGTGCTCATCATTGGAAAACGTTCTTCGGGGCGAAAACT
CTCAAGGATCTTACCGCTGTTGAGATCCAGTTCGATGTAACCCACTCGTGCACCCAACTGATCTTCAGCA
TCTTTTACTTTCACCAGCGTTTCTGGGTGAGCAAAAACAGGAAGGCAAAATGCCGCAAAAAAGGGAATAA
GGGCGACACGGAAATGTTGAATACTCATACTCTTCCTTTTTCAATATTATTGAAGCATTTATCAGGGTTA
TTGTCTCATGAGCGGATACATATTTGAATGTATTTAGAAAAATAAACAAATAGGGGTTCCGCGCACATTT
CCCCGAAAAGTGCCACCTGACGTCGACGGATCGGGAGATCTCCCGATCCCCTATGGTGCACTCTCAGTAC
AATCTGCTCTGATGCCGCATAGTTAAGCCAGTATCTGCTCCCTGCTTGTGTGTTGGAGGTCGCTGAGTAG
TGCGCGAGCAAAATTTAAGCTACAACAAGGCAAGGCTTGACCGACAATTGCATGAAGAATCTGCTTAGGG
TTAGGCGTTTTGCGCTGCTTCGCGATGTACGGGCCAGATATACGCGTT
Features (pLannotate 1.2.2; 22 found; start..end, strand, type, name):
      1..380     +  enhancer       CMV enhancer: human cytomegalovirus immediate early enhancer
    381..584     +  promoter       CMV promoter: human cytomegalovirus (CMV) immediate early promoter
    580..613     +  LTR            5' LTR (truncated) (fragment): truncated 5' long terminal repeat (LTR) from HIV-1
    629..647     +  promoter       T7 promoter: promoter for bacteriophage T7 RNA polymerase
    750..2045    +  CDS            hsf1: HSF_XENLA - Also known as hsf. Experimental evidence at transcript level: Swiss-Prot protein existence level 2. DNA-binding protein that specifically binds heat shock promoter elements (HSE) and activates transcription. From Xenopus laevis (African clawed frog).
   1944..2315    +  CDS            HSF1: C-terminal activation domain from the human heat shock transcription factor HSF1
   2373..2390    +  CDS            capTEV™ (fragment): composite tag for in vivo biotinylation, TEV protease cleavage, and 6xHis tagging
   2440..2664    +  polyA_signal   bGH poly(A) signal: bovine growth hormone polyadenylation signal
   2668..2689    +  promoter       SV40 promoter (fragment): SV40 enhancer and early promoter
   2710..3138    +  rep_origin     f1 ori (sequence partly withheld): f1 bacteriophage origin of replication; arrow indicates direction of (+) strand synthesis
   3152..3481    +  promoter       SV40 promoter: SV40 enhancer and early promoter
   3548..4339    +  CDS            neo: KKA2_KLEPN - Also known as kan, nptII. Experimental evidence at protein level: Swiss-Prot protein existence level 1. Resistance to kanamycin, neomycin, paromomycin, ribostamycin, butirosin and gentamicin B. From Klebsiella pneumoniae.
   4363..4521    +  CDS            ble (fragment): BLE_KLEPN - Experimental evidence at protein level: Swiss-Prot protein existence level 1. Binding protein with a strong affinity to the bleomycin family of antibiotics. Binds to CL990; an antimitotic-antibiotic compound. From Klebsiella pneumoniae.
   4516..4637    +  polyA_signal   SV40 poly(A) signal: SV40 polyadenylation signal
   4710..4726    -  protein_bind   lac operator: The lac repressor binds to the lac operator to inhibit transcription in E. coli. This inhibition can be relieved by adding lactose or isopropyl-β-D-thiogalactopyranoside (IPTG). lac repressor encoded by lacI
   4734..4764    -  promoter       lac promoter: promoter for the E. coli lac operon
   4779..4800    -  protein_bind   CAP binding site: CAP binding activates transcription in the presence of cAMP. E. coli catabolite activator protein
   4813..4905    -  CDS            lacI (fragment): lac repressor; lacI; The lac repressor binds to the lac operator to inhibit transcription in E. coli. This inhibition can be relieved by adding lactose or isopropyl-β-D-thiogalactopyranoside (IPTG).
   5088..5676    -  rep_origin     ori: high-copy-number ColE1/pMB1/pBR322/pUC origin of replication
   5847..6707    -  CDS            AmpR: β-lactamase; bla; confers resistance to ampicillin, carbenicillin, and related antibiotics
   6708..6812    -  promoter       AmpR promoter: bla
   6871..6923    -  misc_feature   bom (fragment): basis of mobility region from pBR322
