[The description below was written by a language model from this plasmid's Addgene catalogue record and pLannotate feature annotations shown in this document.]
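Description:
hHSF1 S307A is a mammalian expression plasmid built on the pcDNA3.1/myc-His(-) A backbone, carrying the coding sequence of human heat shock transcription factor 1 (HSF1) with serine 307 replaced by alanine. The insert was placed between the EcoRI and HindIII sites of the polylinker, downstream of the human cytomegalovirus immediate-early enhancer and promoter and upstream of the bovine growth hormone polyadenylation signal. A T7 promoter just ahead of the insert allows in vitro transcription. According to the catalogue entry, the open reading frame continues into the backbone-encoded C-terminal myc epitope and 6xHis tag, which can be used for detection or purification. The automated annotation picks up only a short 6xHis-containing match in this region and does not call the myc epitope. It also labels most of the insert by homology to Xenopus hsf1 and the remainder as the human HSF1 C-terminal activation domain; these two hits reflect similarity matching across one continuous HSF1 coding region, which the record gives as human.

In bacteria the roughly 7.1 kb plasmid replicates from a high-copy ColE1/pUC-type origin and is selected through the β-lactamase (ampicillin resistance) gene. An f1 origin is also present for single-stranded DNA production. For mammalian cells, an SV40 early promoter drives the neomycin phosphotransferase gene, terminated by the SV40 poly(A) signal, allowing G418 selection of stable transfectants. Small annotated fragments, such as the HIV-1 LTR, ble, lacI and bom matches, appear to be incidental backbone hits rather than functional elements.

The alanine substitution removes a phosphorylatable serine, and the associated publication concerns phosphorylation-dependent, stress-inducible SUMO modification of HSF1. The construct therefore serves to express a phosphorylation-site mutant for comparison with other HSF1 forms in studies of HSF1 regulation.
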