Addgene plasmid #118364: hHSF1 S307A
Purpose: This plasmid expresses human HSF1 S307A mutant.
Depositing lab: Lea Sistonen. Depositing organization: Abo Akademi University. Publication: Phosphorylation of serine 303 is a prerequisite for the stress-inducible SUMO modification of heat shock factor 1. Hietakangas V, Ahlskog JK, Jakobsson AM, Hellesuo M, Sahlberg NM, Holmberg CI, Mikhailov A, Palvimo JJ, Pirkkala L, Sistonen L. Mol Cell Biol. 2003 Apr . 23(8):2953-68. 10.1128/MCB.23.8.2953-2968.2003 PubMed 12665592.
Backbone
  Vector backbone: pcDNA3.1/myc-His(-) A
  Backbone manufacturer: Invitrogen
  Backbone size w/o insert (bp): 5522
  Vector type: Mammalian Expression
  Selectable markers: Neomycin (select with G418)
Growth in bacteria
  Bacterial resistance: Ampicillin, 100 μg/mL
  Growth temperature: 37°C
  Growth strain: DH5alpha
  Copy number: High Copy
Gene/Insert
  Gene/Insert name: hHSF1
  Species: H. sapiens (human)
  Mutation: S307A
  Entrez Gene: HSF1 (a.k.a. HSTF1)
  Tag / fusion protein: myc and 6xHIS (C terminal on backbone)
  Cloning method: Restriction Enzyme; 5′ cloning site EcoRI (unknown if destroyed); 3′ cloning site HindIII (unknown if destroyed)
Terms and licenses: Academic/Nonprofit Terms; Industry Terms: Not Available to Industry
How to cite: hHSF1 S307A was a gift from Lea Sistonen (Addgene plasmid # 118364 ; http://n2t.net/addgene:118364 ; RRID:Addgene_118364)
